Addgene plasmid #177431: Venus-Bik-cb5-pEGFP-C1
Purpose: To express Venus fused to the N-terminus of the Bcl-2 family protein, Bik, with its membrane binding region (MBR) replaced with Cb5 targeting sequence. Swap made in original Addgene #166737.
Depositing lab: David Andrews. Depositing organization: Sunnybrook Research Institute.
Backbone
  Vector backbone: pEGFP-C1
  Vector type: Mammalian Expression
  Selectable markers: Neomycin (select with G418)
Growth in bacteria
  Bacterial resistance: Kanamycin, 50 μg/mL
  Growth temperature: 37°C
  Growth strain: DH5alpha
  Copy number: High Copy
Gene/Insert
  Gene/Insert name: Bik, Bcl-2-interacting killer, or Apoptosis inducer NBK (alt name: VBik-Cb5, V-Bik-Cb5, Venus-Bik-Cb5)
  Species: H. sapiens (human)
  Mutation: Bik MBR removed (after position 136) and replaced with Cb5
  Entrez Gene: BIK (a.k.a. BIP1, BP4, NBK)
  Promoter: CMV
  Tag / fusion protein: Venus (N terminal on insert)
  Cloning method: Restriction Enzyme
  Sequencing primers: 5′ TGACGCAAATGGGCGGTAGG; 3′ TCGCCCTTTGACGTTGGAGTCCAC
Resource information
  A portion of this plasmid was derived from a plasmid made by: Bik sequence aligns with H. sapiens BCL2 interacting killer (BIK), mRNA; NCBI Reference Sequence: NM_001197.5 (aas 1-136), with tail of "cytochrome b5 [R. norvegicus]" see NCBI Reference Sequence: NP_071581.1. Venus sequence received from Dr. Ray Truant (McMaster University).
Terms and licenses: Academic/Nonprofit Terms; Industry Terms: Not Available to Industry
Depositor comments: Transfection of this plasmid will express Venus-fused to the N-terminus of Bik-Cb5. There is a flexible, 8 aa linker "SGLRSRGG", between Venus and Bik-Cb5. This Venus protein contains an F224R mutation to make it monomeric.
How to cite: Venus-Bik-cb5-pEGFP-C1 was a gift from David Andrews (Addgene plasmid # 177431 ; http://n2t.net/addgene:177431 ; RRID:Addgene_177431)
