[The description below was written by a language model from this plasmid's Addgene catalogue record and pLannotate feature annotations shown in this document.]
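Description:
Venus-Bik-cb5-pEGFP-C1 is a mammalian expression plasmid built on the pEGFP-C1 backbone, in which the fluorescent protein position is occupied by Venus rather than EGFP. It is a high-copy plasmid carrying a ColE1/pUC-type origin for propagation in E. coli, together with an f1 phage origin. A single NeoR/KanR (Tn5 aminoglycoside phosphotransferase) gene serves both hosts. It is driven by a bacterial bla-type promoter to give kanamycin resistance in bacteria, and by the SV40 enhancer/early promoter, with an HSV TK polyadenylation signal, to allow G418 selection of transfected mammalian cells. The short hits to SV40 large T antigen, ble and the bGH poly(A) signal in the feature table are fragments and most likely backbone remnants rather than functional elements.

The payload is a single open reading frame under the human CMV immediate-early enhancer and promoter, terminated by the SV40 poly(A) signal. It encodes Venus at the N-terminus, carrying a mutation that the depositor describes as making it monomeric. A flexible eight-residue linker joins Venus to human BIK (also called NBK), a pro-apoptotic Bcl-2 family protein. Only residues 1–136 of Bik are retained. Its native C-terminal membrane binding region has been removed and replaced with the tail sequence of rat cytochrome b5, which acts here as a substitute membrane-targeting sequence. The feature table agrees with this layout, showing the BIK fragment followed directly by a Cyb5a fragment.

Transfection yields a yellow-fluorescent Bik chimera. The construct is a swap derivative of an earlier Venus-Bik plasmid from the same laboratory. The design suits imaging-based comparison of how the membrane anchor affects Bik localisation and function, though the record states no specific application beyond expression.
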