Features (pLannotate 1.2.2; 15 found; start..end, strand, type, name):
     61..364     +  enhancer       CMV enhancer: human cytomegalovirus immediate early enhancer
    365..568     +  promoter       CMV promoter: human cytomegalovirus (CMV) immediate early promoter
    613..1329    +  CDS            Venus: Venus is a basic (constitutively fluorescent) yellow fluorescent protein published in 2002, derived from Aequorea victoria. It is reported to be a rapidly-maturing weak dimer with moderate acid sensitivity.
   1354..1761    +  CDS            BIK (fragment): BIK_HUMAN - Also known as NBK. Experimental evidence at protein level: Swiss-Prot protein existence level 1. Accelerates programmed cell death. Association to the apoptosis repressors Bcl-X(L), BHRF1, Bcl-2 or its adenovirus homolog E1B 19k protein suppresses this death-promoting activity. Does not interact with BAX. From Homo sapiens (Human).
   1759..1863    +  CDS            Cyb5a (fragment): CYB5_RAT - Also known as Cyb5. Experimental evidence at protein level: Swiss-Prot protein existence level 1. Cytochrome b5 is a membrane-bound hemoprotein functioning as an electron carrier for several membrane-bound oxygenases. It is also involved in several steps of the sterol biosynthesis pathway, particularly in the C-6 double bond introduction during the C-6 desaturation. From Rattus norvegicus (Rat).
   1873..1957    +  CDS            large T antigen (fragment): large T antigen from SV40 (simian virus 40)
   1980..2101    +  polyA_signal   SV40 poly(A) signal: SV40 polyadenylation signal
   2135..2563    -  rep_origin     f1 ori (sequence partly withheld): f1 bacteriophage origin of replication; arrow indicates direction of (+) strand synthesis
   2590..2694    +  promoter       AmpR promoter: bla
   2696..3053    +  promoter       SV40 promoter: SV40 enhancer and early promoter
   3088..3882    +  CDS            NeoR/KanR: aminoglycoside phosphotransferase from Tn5; aph(3')-II (or nptII); confers resistance to neomycin, kanamycin, and G418 (Geneticin®)
   3903..4055    +  CDS            ble (fragment): BLE_KLEPN - Experimental evidence at protein level: Swiss-Prot protein existence level 1. Binding protein with a strong affinity to the bleomycin family of antibiotics. Binds to CL990; an antimitotic-antibiotic compound. From Klebsiella pneumoniae.
   4114..4161    +  polyA_signal   HSV TK poly(A) signal: herpes simplex virus thymidine kinase polyadenylation signal (Cole and Stacy, 1985)
   4252..4268    -  polyA_signal   bGH poly(A) signal (fragment): bovine growth hormone polyadenylation signal
   4490..5078    +  rep_origin     ori: high-copy-number ColE1/pMB1/pBR322/pUC origin of replication
>Addgene plasmid #177431 | Venus-Bik-cb5-pEGFP-C1 | addgene full sequence | sequence record 348459 | Addgene NGS Result
TAGTTATTAATAGTAATCAATTACGGGGTCATTAGTTCATAGCCCATATATGGAGTTCCGCGTTACATAA
CTTACGGTAAATGGCCCGCCTGGCTGACCGCCCAACGACCCCCGCCCATTGACGTCAATAATGACGTATG
TTCCCATAGTAACGCCAATAGGGACTTTCCATTGACGTCAATGGGTGGAGTATTTACGGTAAACTGCCCA
CTTGGCAGTACATCAAGTGTATCATATGCCAAGTACGCCCCCTATTGACGTCAATGACGGTAAATGGCCC
GCCTGGCATTATGCCCAGTACATGACCTTATGGGACTTTCCTACTTGGCAGTACATCTACGTATTAGTCA
TCGCTATTACCATGGTGATGCGGTTTTGGCAGTACATCAATGGGCGTGGATAGCGGTTTGACTCACGGGG
ATTTCCAAGTCTCCACCCCATTGACGTCAATGGGAGTTTGTTTTGGCACCAAAATCAACGGGACTTTCCA
AAATGTCGTAACAACTCCGCCCCATTGACGCAAATGGGCGGTAGGCGTGTACGGTGGGAGGTCTATATAA
GCAGAGCTGGTTTAGTGAACCGTCAGATCCGCTAGCGCTACCGGTCGCCACCATGGTGAGCAAGGGCGAG
GAGCTGTTCACCGGGGTGGTGCCCATCCTGGTCGAGCTGGACGGCGACGTAAACGGCCACAAGTTCAGCG
TGTCCGGCGAGGGCGAGGGCGATGCCACCTACGGCAAGCTGACCCTGAAGCTGATCTGCACCACCGGCAA
GCTGCCCGTGCCCTGGCCCACCCTCGTGACCACCCTGGGCTACGGCCTGCAGTGCTTCGCCCGCTACCCC
GACCACATGAAGCAGCACGACTTCTTCAAGTCCGCCATGCCCGAAGGCTACGTCCAGGAGCGCACCATCT
TCTTCAAGGACGACGGCAACTACAAGACCCGCGCCGAGGTGAAGTTCGAGGGCGACACCCTGGTGAACCG
CATCGAGCTGAAGGGCATCGACTTCAAGGAGGACGGCAACATCCTGGGGCACAAGCTGGAGTACAACTAC
AACAGCCACAACGTCTATATCACCGCCGACAAGCAGAAGAACGGCATCAAGGCCAACTTCAAGATCCGCC
ACAACATCGAGGACGGCGGCGTGCAGCTCGCCGACCACTACCAGCAGAACACCCCCATCGGCGACGGCCC
CGTGCTGCTGCCCGACAACCACTACCTGAGCTACCAGTCCGCCCTGAGCAAAGACCCCAACGAGAAGCGC
GATCACATGGTCCTGCTGGAACGCGTGACCGCCGCCGGGATCACTCTCGGCATGGACGAGCTGTACAAGT
CTGGACTCAGATCCCGAGGAGGCATGTCTGAAGTAAGACCCCTCTCCAGAGACATCTTGATGGAGACCCT
CCTGTATGAGCAGCTCCTGGAACCCCCGACCATGGAGGTTCTTGGCATGACTGACTCTGAAGAGGACCTG
GACCCTATGGAGGACTTCGATTCTTTGGAATGCATGGAGGGCAGTGACGCATTGGCCCTGCGGCTGGCCT
GCATCGGGGACGAGATGGACGTGAGCCTCAGGGCCCCGCGCCTGGCCCAGCTCTCCGAGGTGGCCATGCA
CAGCCTGGGTCTGGCTTTCATCTACGACCAGACTGAGGACATCAGGGATGTTCTTAGAAGTTTCATGGAC
GGTTTCACCACACTTAAGGAGAACATAATGAGGTTCTGGAGATCCCCGAACCCCGGGTCCTGGGTGTCCT
GCGAACAGATCACTACCGTTGAATCGAACTCTAGTTGGTGGACTAACTGGGTTATCCCTGCGATCTCTGC
TCTGGTTGTAGCGCTGATGTACCGTCTGTACATGGCTGAAGATTAGGATAACTGATCATAATCAGCCATA
CCACATTTGTAGAGGTTTTACTTGCTTTAAAAAACCTCCCACACCTCCCCCTGAACCTGAAACATAAAAT
GAATGCAATTGTTGTTGTTAACTTGTTTATTGCAGCTTATAATGGTTACAAATAAAGCAATAGCATCACA
AATTTCACAAATAAAGCATTTTTTTCACTGCATTCTAGTTGTGGTTTGTCCAAACTCATCAATGTATCTT
AAGGCGTAAATTGTAAGCGTTAATATTTTGTTAAAATTCGCGTTAAATTTTTGTTAAATCAGCTCATTTT
TTAACCAATAGGCCGAAATCGGCAAAATCCCTTATAAATCAAAAGAATAGACCGAGATAGGGT
[37 nt withheld, positions 2234-2270]
AAAGAACGTGGACTCCAACGTCAAAGG
[49 nt withheld, positions 2298-2346]
T
[91 nt withheld, positions 2348-2438]
G
[124 nt withheld, positions 2440-2563]
CAGGTGGCACTTTTCGGGGAAATGTGCGCGGAACCCCTATTTGTTTATTTTTCTAAATACATTCAAATAT
GTATCCGCTCATGAGACAATAACCCTGATAAATGCTTCAATAATATTGAAAAAGGAAGAGTCCTGAGGCG
GAAAGAACCAGCTGTGGAATGTGTGTCAGTTAGGGTGTGGAAAGTCCCCAGGCTCCCCAGCAGGCAGAAG
TATGCAAAGCATGCATCTCAATTAGTCAGCAACCAGGTGTGGAAAGTCCCCAGGCTCCCCAGCAGGCAGA
AGTATGCAAAGCATGCATCTCAATTAGTCAGCAACCATAGTCCCGCCCCTAACTCCGCCCATCCCGCCCC
TAACTCCGCCCAGTTCCGCCCATTCTCCGCCCCATGGCTGACTAATTTTTTTTATTTATGCAGAGGCCGA
GGCCGCCTCGGCCTCTGAGCTATTCCAGAAGTAGTGAGGAGGCTTTTTTGGAGGCCTAGGCTTTTGCAAA
GATCGATCAAGAGACAGGATGAGGATCGTTTCGCATGATTGAACAAGATGGATTGCACGCAGGTTCTCCG
GCCGCTTGGGTGGAGAGGCTATTCGGCTATGACTGGGCACAACAGACAATCGGCTGCTCTGATGCCGCCG
TGTTCCGGCTGTCAGCGCAGGGGCGCCCGGTTCTTTTTGTCAAGACCGACCTGTCCGGTGCCCTGAATGA
ACTGCAAGACGAGGCAGCGCGGCTATCGTGGCTGGCCACGACGGGCGTTCCTTGCGCAGCTGTGCTCGAC
GTTGTCACTGAAGCGGGAAGGGACTGGCTGCTATTGGGCGAAGTGCCGGGGCAGGATCTCCTGTCATCTC
ACCTTGCTCCTGCCGAGAAAGTATCCATCATGGCTGATGCAATGCGGCGGCTGCATACGCTTGATCCGGC
TACCTGCCCATTCGACCACCAAGCGAAACATCGCATCGAGCGAGCACGTACTCGGATGGAAGCCGGTCTT
GTCGATCAGGATGATCTGGACGAAGAGCATCAGGGGCTCGCGCCAGCCGAACTGTTCGCCAGGCTCAAGG
CGAGCATGCCCGACGGCGAGGATCTCGTCGTGACCCATGGCGATGCCTGCTTGCCGAATATCATGGTGGA
AAATGGCCGCTTTTCTGGATTCATCGACTGTGGCCGGCTGGGTGTGGCGGACCGCTATCAGGACATAGCG
TTGGCTACCCGTGATATTGCTGAAGAGCTTGGCGGCGAATGGGCTGACCGCTTCCTCGTGCTTTACGGTA
TCGCCGCTCCCGATTCGCAGCGCATCGCCTTCTATCGCCTTCTTGACGAGTTCTTCTGAGCGGGACTCTG
GGGTTCGAAATGACCGACCAAGCGACGCCCAACCTGCCATCACGAGATTTCGATTCCACCGCCGCCTTCT
ATGAAAGGTTGGGCTTCGGAATCGTTTTCCGGGACGCCGGCTGGATGATCCTCCAGCGCGGGGATCTCAT
GCTGGAGTTCTTCGCCCACCCTAGGGGGAGGCTAACTGAAACACGGAAGGAGACAATACCGGAAGGAACC
CGCGCTATGACGGCAATAAAAAGACAGAATAAAACGCACGGTGTTGGGTCGTTTGTTCATAAACGCGGGG
TTCGGTCCCAGGGCTGGCACTCTGTCGATACCCCACCGAGACCCCATTGGGGCCAATACGCCCGCGTTTC
TTCCTTTTCCCCACCCCACCCCCCAAGTTCGGGTGAAGGCCCAGGGCTCGCAGCCAACGTCGGGGCGGCA
GGCCCTGCCATAGCCTCAGGTTACTCATATATACTTTAGATTGATTTAAAACTTCATTTTTAATTTAAAA
GGATCTAGGTGAAGATCCTTTTTGATAATCTCATGACCAAAATCCCTTAACGTGAGTTTTCGTTCCACTG
AGCGTCAGACCCCGTAGAAAAGATCAAAGGATCTTCTTGAGATCCTTTTTTTCTGCGCGTAATCTGCTGC
TTGCAAACAAAAAAACCACCGCTACCAGCGGTGGTTTGTTTGCCGGATCAAGAGCTACCAACTCTTTTTC
CGAAGGTAACTGGCTTCAGCAGAGCGCAGATACCAAATACTGTTCTTCTAGTGTAGCCGTAGTTAGGCCA
CCACTTCAAGAACTCTGTATCACCGCCTACATACCTCGCTCTGCTAATCCTGTTACCAGTGGCTGCTGCC
AGTGGCGATAAGTCGTGTCTTACCGGGTTGGACTCAAGACGATAGTTACCGGATAAGGCGCAGCGGTCGG
GCTGAACGGGGGGTTCGTGCACACAGCCCAGCTTGGAGCGAACGACCTACACCGAACTGAGATACCTACA
GCGTGAGCTATGAGAAAGCGCCACGCTTCCCGAAGGGAGAAAGGCGGACAGGTATCCGGTAAGCGGCAGG
GTCGGAACAGGAGAGCGCACGAGGGAGCTTCCAGGGGGAAACGCCTGGTATCTTTATAGTCCTGTCGGGT
TTCGCCACCTCTGACTTGAGCGTCGATTTTTGTGATGCTCGTCAGGGGGGCGGAGCCTATGGAAAAACGC
CAGCAACGCGGCCTTTTTACGGTTCCTGGCCTTTTGCTGGCCTTTTGCTCACATGTTCTTTCCTGCGTTA
TCCCCTGATTCTGTGGATAACCGTATTACCGCCATGCAT
